Addgene plasmid #242861: pFS561
Purpose: This plasmid will be used to replace the promoter of a gene with the PenotetS promoter at its endogenous locus
Depositing lab: Nick Rhind. Depositing organization: University of Massachusetts, Worcester. Publication: A Tetracycline-Inducible Promoter Replacement System for Schizosaccharomyces pombe. Bashir S, Sivakumar S, Rhind N. MicroPubl Biol. 2025 Aug 21;2025:10.17912/micropub.biology.001759. doi: 10.17912/micropub.biology.001759. eCollection 2025. PubMed 40918427.
Backbone
  Vector backbone: pCR2.1-nat
  Backbone size w/o insert (bp): 5176
  Vector type: Yeast Expression
  Selectable markers: Nourseothricin (natMX6 - cloNAT)
Growth in bacteria
  Bacterial resistance: Ampicillin, 100 μg/mL
  Growth temperature: 37°C
  Growth strain: DH5alpha
  Copy number: High Copy
Gene/Insert 1
  Gene/Insert name: TetR
  Species: S. pombe (fission yeast)
  Insert size (bp): 621
  Promoter: CMV promoter
  Cloning method: Gibson Cloning
  Sequencing primers: 5′ unknown
Gene/Insert 2
  Gene/Insert name: mECitrine
  Species: S. pombe (fission yeast)
  Insert size (bp): 714
  Promoter: enotetS promoter
  Cloning method: Gibson Cloning
  Sequencing primers: 5′ unknown
Terms and licenses: Academic/Nonprofit Terms; Industry Terms: Not Available to Industry
How to cite: pFS561 was a gift from Nick Rhind (Addgene plasmid # 242861 ; http://n2t.net/addgene:242861 ; RRID:Addgene_242861)
