[The description below was written by a language model from this plasmid's Addgene catalogue record and pLannotate feature annotations shown in this document.]
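Description:
pFS561 is a fission yeast promoter-replacement template plasmid built on the pCR2.1-nat backbone and designed for Schizosaccharomyces pombe. It is maintained in E. coli at high copy through a ColE1/pUC-type origin and selected with ampicillin via the β-lactamase gene. The annotated sequence also retains other pCR2.1 remnants: a kanamycin/neomycin resistance gene, an f1 phage origin, lac promoter/operator elements, lacZα fragments and T7 promoters. No yeast replication origin is annotated, which fits a construct meant to supply DNA for chromosomal integration rather than to replicate episomally. Yeast selection comes from a natMX6-type cassette, in which nourseothricin acetyltransferase is flanked by the Ashbya gossypii TEF promoter and terminator and confers cloNAT resistance.

The payload combines the two halves of a tetracycline-regulated system. The E. coli TetR repressor is expressed from the CMV enhancer/promoter. On the opposite strand, facing away from it, the enotetS promoter drives mECitrine, which the annotation software matched as an Aequorea victoria-derived fluorescent protein. A short hit to a tet-operator-containing promoter just upstream of this reporter probably reflects the tetO sites in enotetS. TetR bound at these operators should repress the promoter, and tetracycline lowers its affinity for the operators and relieves that repression.

The stated purpose is to replace the native promoter of a gene at its endogenous locus with PenotetS, making expression of that gene tetracycline-inducible. The nat marker, TetR cassette and promoter lie next to one another, so they could be integrated as a single unit, although the record does not describe the targeting strategy. It also does not say whether mECitrine serves as a reporter or as a tag.
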