Features (pLannotate 1.2.2; 22 found; start..end, strand, type, name):
      1..589     +  rep_origin     ori: high-copy-number ColE1/pMB1/pBR322/pUC origin of replication
    772..864     +  CDS            lacI (fragment): lac repressor; lacI; The lac repressor binds to the lac operator to inhibit transcription in E. coli. This inhibition can be relieved by adding lactose or isopropyl-β-D-thiogalactopyranoside (IPTG).
    877..898     +  protein_bind   CAP binding site: CAP binding activates transcription in the presence of cAMP. E. coli catabolite activator protein
    913..943     +  promoter       lac promoter: promoter for the E. coli lac operon
    951..967     +  protein_bind   lac operator: The lac repressor binds to the lac operator to inhibit transcription in E. coli. This inhibition can be relieved by adding lactose or isopropyl-β-D-thiogalactopyranoside (IPTG). lac repressor encoded by lacI
   1095..1808    -  CDS            10B: 10B is a fluorescent protein published in 1996, derived from Aequorea victoria.
   1855..1876    -  promoter       H1-2O2 promoter (fragment): doxycycline-inducible variant of the human H1 RNA promoter (Henriksen et al., 2007)
   2184..2563    +  enhancer       CMV enhancer: human cytomegalovirus immediate early enhancer
   2564..2767    +  promoter       CMV promoter: human cytomegalovirus (CMV) immediate early promoter
   2869..3489    +  CDS            tetR: TETR2_ECOLX - Experimental evidence at protein level: Swiss-Prot protein existence level 1. TetR is the repressor of the tetracycline resistance element; its N-terminal region forms a helix-turn-helix structure and binds DNA. Binding of tetracycline to TetR reduces the repressor affinity for the tetracycline resistance gene (tetA) promoter operator sites. From Escherichia coli.
   3502..3520    -  promoter       T7 promoter: promoter for bacteriophage T7 RNA polymerase
   3528..3683    +  CDS            lacZα (fragment): LacZα fragment of β-galactosidase; lacZ fragment
   3715..3912    -  terminator     TEF terminator: Ashbya gossypii TEF terminator
   3920..4484    -  CDS            NrsR (fragment): nourseothricin acetyltransferase; Streptomyces noursei nat1; confers resistance to nourseothricin
   4491..4834    -  promoter       TEF promoter: Ashbya gossypii TEF promoter
   4978..4996    -  promoter       T7 promoter: promoter for bacteriophage T7 RNA polymerase
   4999..5156    +  CDS            lacZα (fragment): LacZα fragment of β-galactosidase; lacZ fragment
   5160..5588    +  rep_origin     f1 ori (sequence partly withheld): f1 bacteriophage origin of replication; arrow indicates direction of (+) strand synthesis
   5601..5900    +  CDS            tnpA (fragment): TN5P_ECOLX - Also known as tnp. Experimental evidence at protein level: Swiss-Prot protein existence level 1. Mediates transposition of transposon Tn5 by a 'cut and paste' mechanism. First, the monomeric transposase binds the 19 bp inverted DNA repeats flanking the transposon. Then, dimerization of the DNA- bound transposase creates a synaptic DNA complex. After nicking of the first DNA strand, excision of the transposon proceeds through a series of intermediates. The transposase then mediates the insertion of the transposon at a new site by strand transfer. The activity of the wild- type tran
   5932..6723    +  CDS            neo: KKA2_KLEPN - Also known as kan, nptII. Experimental evidence at protein level: Swiss-Prot protein existence level 1. Resistance to kanamycin, neomycin, paromomycin, ribostamycin, butirosin and gentamicin B. From Klebsiella pneumoniae.
   6727..6743    +  promoter       AmpR promoter (fragment): bla
   6744..7604    +  CDS            AmpR: β-lactamase; bla; confers resistance to ampicillin, carbenicillin, and related antibiotics
>Addgene plasmid #242861 | pFS561 | addgene full sequence | sequence record 486279 | Addgene NGS Result
TTGAGATCCTTTTTTTCTGCGCGTAATCTGCTGCTTGCAAACAAAAAAACCACCGCTACCAGCGGTGGTT
TGTTTGCCGGATCAAGAGCTACCAACTCTTTTTCCGAAGGTAACTGGCTTCAGCAGAGCGCAGATACCAA
ATACTGTTCTTCTAGTGTAGCCGTAGTTAGGCCACCACTTCAAGAACTCTGTAGCACCGCCTACATACCT
CGCTCTGCTAATCCTGTTACCAGTGGCTGCTGCCAGTGGCGATAAGTCGTGTCTTACCGGGTTGGACTCA
AGACGATAGTTACCGGATAAGGCGCAGCGGTCGGGCTGAACGGGGGGTTCGTGCACACAGCCCAGCTTGG
AGCGAACGACCTACACCGAACTGAGATACCTACAGCGTGAGCTATGAGAAAGCGCCACGCTTCCCGAAGG
GAGAAAGGCGGACAGGTATCCGGTAAGCGGCAGGGTCGGAACAGGAGAGCGCACGAGGGAGCTTCCAGGG
GGAAACGCCTGGTATCTTTATAGTCCTGTCGGGTTTCGCCACCTCTGACTTGAGCGTCGATTTTTGTGAT
GCTCGTCAGGGGGGCGGAGCCTATGGAAAAACGCCAGCAACGCGGCCTTTTTACGGTTCCTGGCCTTTTG
CTGGCCTTTTGCTCACATGTTCTTTCCTGCGTTATCCCCTGATTCTGTGGATAACCGTATTACCGCCTTT
GAGTGAGCTGATACCGCTCGCCGCAGCCGAACGACCGAGCGCAGCGAGTCAGTGAGCGAGGAAGCGGAAG
AGCGCCCAATACGCAAACCGCCTCTCCCCGCGCGTTGGCCGATTCATTAATGCAGCTGGCACGACAGGTT
TCCCGACTGGAAAGCGGGCAGTGAGCGCAACGCAATTAATGTGAGTTAGCTCACTCATTAGGCACCCCAG
GCTTTACACTTTATGCTTCCGGCTCGTATGTTGTGTGGAATTGTGAGCGGATAACAATTTCACACAGGAA
ACAGCTATGACCATGATTACGCCAAGCTTGGTACCGAGCTCGGATCCACTAGTAACGGCCGCCAGTGTGC
TGGAATTCGCCCTTGAATTCGAGCTCGTTTAAACTGTAAGATCTTTTGTATAGTTCATCCATGCCATGTG
TAATCCCAGCAGCTGTTACAAACTCAAGAAGGACCATGTGGTCTCTCTTTTCGTTGGGATCTTTCGAAAG
CTTAGATTGATAGGACAGGTAATGGTTGTCTGGTAAAAGGACAGGGCCATCGCCAATTGGAGTATTTTGT
TGATAATGGTCTGCTAGTTGAACGCTTCCATCTTCAATGTTGTGTCTAATTTTGAAGTTAACTTTGATTC
CATTCTTTTGTTTGTCTGCCATGATGTATACATTGTGTGAGTTATAGTTGTATTCCAATTTGTGTCCAAG
AATGTTTCCATCTTCTTTAAAATCAATACCTTTTAACTCGATTCTATTAACAAGGGTATCACCTTCAAAC
TTGACTTCAGCACGTGTCTTGTAGTTCCCGTCATCTTTGAAAAATATAGTTCTTTCCTGTACATAACCTT
CGGGCATGGCACTCTTGAAAAAGTCATGCCGTTTCATATGATCTGGGTATCTAGCAAAGCACATTAGACC
ATAACCCAAAGTAGTGACAAGTGTTGGCCATGGAACAGGTAGTTTTCCAGTAGTGCAAATAAATTTAAGG
GTAAGTTTTCCGTATGTTGCATCACCTTCACCCTCTCCACTGACAGAAAATTTGTGCCCATTAACATCAC
CATCTAATTCAACAAGAATTGGGACAACTCCAGTGAAAAGTTCTTCTCCTTTACTCATGCTAGCCGATGT
TTACTGTAGAATACTAATTGATTCTTACTGAAACAAGTCTCTATCACTGATAGGGACACTCTATATATAC
CTGGAGGAAGCGCCGATCCTCTCAATCTTCCATGACATGCCCCTGAGCCCACAGAAGCCGGTGGAACAAA
TTGGTCGCTTCTTTAAGAATCGTTAACCGGAACGTTAGGGTACGTTGAAGGAGCGACCAAGCGAGCGACG
CGAGCCACCGTAGCCAATGTGCGAGTCCAGCGAGCTTAGAAGGGGCAAGAGATGGGGCCCGGGGGGTCGA
GGAGCTTGGCCCATTGCATACGTTGTATCCATATCATAATATGTACATTTATATTGGCTCATGTCCAACA
TTACCGCCATGTTGACATTGATTATTGACTAGTTATTAATAGTAATCAATTACGGGGTCATTAGTTCATA
GCCCATATATGGAGTTCCGCGTTACATAACTTACGGTAAATGGCCCGCCTGGCTGACCGCCCAACGACCC
CCGCCCATTGACGTCAATAATGACGTATGTTCCCATAGTAACGCCAATAGGGACTTTCCATTGACGTCAA
TGGGTGGAGTATTTACGGTAAACTGCCCACTTGGCAGTACATCAAGTGTATCATATGCCAAGTACGCCCC
CTATTGACGTCAATGACGGTAAATGGCCCGCCTGGCATTATGCCCAGTACATGACCTTATGGGACTTTCC
TACTTGGCAGTACATCTACGTATTAGTCATCGCTATTACCATGGTGATGCGGTTTTGGCAGTACATCAAT
GGGCGTGGATAGCGGTTTGACTCACGGGGATTTCCAAGTCTCCACCCCATTGACGTCAATGGGAGTTTGT
TTTGGCACCAAAATCAACGGGACTTTCCAAAATGTCGTAACAACTCCGCCCCATTGACGCAAATGGGCGG
TAGGCGTGTACGGTGGGAGGTCTATATAAGCAGAGCTCGTTTAGTGAACCGTCAGATCGCCTGGAGACGC
CATCCACGCTGTTTTGACCTCCATAGAAGACACCGGGACCGATCCAGCCTCCGCGGCCCCGAATTCATAT
GTCTAGATTAGATAAAAGTAAAGTGATTAACAGCGCATTAGAGCTGCTTAATGAGGTCGGAATCGAAGGT
TTAACAACCCGTAAACTCGCCCAGAAGCTAGGTGTAGAGCAGCCTACATTGTATTGGCATGTAAAAAATA
AGCGGGCTTTGCTCGACGCCTTAGCCATTGAGATGTTAGATAGGCACCATACTCACTTTTGCCCTTTAGA
AGGGGAAAGCTGGCAAGATTTTTTACGTAATAACGCTAAAAGTTTTAGATGTGCTTTACTAAGTCATCGC
GATGGAGCAAAAGTACATTTAGGTACACGGCCTACAGAAAAACAGTATGAAACTCTCGAAAATCAATTAG
CCTTTTTATGCCAACAAGGTTTTTCACTAGAGAATGCATTATATGCACTCAGCGCTGTGGGGCATTTTAC
TTTAGGTTGCGTATTGGAAGATCAAGAGCATCAAGTCGCTAAAGAAGAAAGGGAAACACCTACTACTGAT
AGTATGCCGCCATTATTACGACAAGCTATCGAATTATTTGATCACCAAGGTGCAGAGCCAGCCTTCTTAT
TCGGCCTTGAATTGATCATATGCGGATTAGAAAAACAACTTAAATGTGAAAGTGGATCTTAACCAATTCG
CCCTATAGTGAGTCGTATTACGCGCGCTCACTGGCCGTCGTTTTACAACGTCGTGACTGGGAAAACCCTG
GCGTTACCCAACTTAATCGCCTTGCAGCACATCCCCCTTTCGCCAGCTGGCGTAATAGCGAAGAGGCCCG
CACCGATCGCCCTTCCCAACAGTTGCGCAGCCTGAATGGCGAATGGGATGGCGGCGTTAGTATCGAATCG
ACAGCAGTATAGCGACCAGCATTCACATACGATTGACGCATGATATTACTTTCTGCGCACTTAACTTCGC
ATCTGGGCAGATGATGTCGAGGCGAAAAAAAATATAAATCACGCTAACATTTGATTAAAATAGAACAACT
ACAATATAAAAAAACTATACAAATGACAAGTTCTTGAAAACAAGAATCTTTTTATTGTCAGTACTGATTA
GGGGCAGGGCATGCTCATGTAGAGCGCCTGCTCGCCGTCCGAGGCGGTGCCGTCGTACAGGGCGGTGTCC
AGGCCGCAGAGGGTGAACCCCATCCGCCGGTACGCGTGGATCGCCGGTGCGTTGACGTTGGTGACCTCCA
GCCAGAGGTGCCCGGCGCCCCGCTCGCGGGCGAACTCCGTCGCGAGCCCCATCAACGCGCGCCCGACCCC
GTGCCCCCGGTGCTCCGGGGCGACCTCGATGTCCTCGACGGTCAGCCGGCGGTTCCAGCCGGAGTACGAG
ACGACCACGAAGCCCGCCAGGTCGCCGTCGTCCCCGTACGCGACGAACGTCCGGGAGTCCGGGTCGCCGT
CCTCCCCGTCGTCCGATTCGTCGTCCGATTCGTCGTCGGGGAACACCTTGGTCAGGGGCGGGTCCACCGG
CACCTCCCGCAGGGTGAAGCCGTCCCCGGTGGCGGTGACGCGGAAGACGGTGTCGGTGGTGAAGGACCCA
TCCAGTGCCTCGATGGCCTCGGCGTCCCCCGGGACACTGGTGCGGTACCGGTAAGCCGTGTCGTCAAGAG
TGGTACCCATGGTTGTTTATGTTCGGATGTGATGTGAGAACTGTATCCTAGCAAGATTTTAAAAGGAAGT
ATATGAAAGAAGAACCTCAGTGGCAAATCCTAACCTTTTATATTTCTCTACAGGGGCGCGGCGTGGGGAC
AATTCAACGCGTCTGTGAGGGGAGCGTTTCCCTGCTCGCAGGTCTGCAGCGAGGAGCCGTAATTTTTGCT
TCGCGCCGTGCGGCCATCAAAATGTATGGATGCAAATGATTATACATGGGGATGTGTGGGCTAAATATAC
GGGCGACAGTCACATCATGCCCCTGAGCTGCGCACGTCAAGACTGTCAAGGAGGGTATTCTGGGCCTCCA
TGTCGCTGGCCGGGTGACCCGGCGGGGACGAGGCAAGCTAAACAGATCTGGCGCGCCTTAATTAACCCGG
GGATCCGAAGGGCGAATTCTGCAGATATCCATCACACTGGCGGCCGCTCGAGCATGCATCTAGAGGGCCC
AATTCGCCCTATAGTGAGTCGTATTACAATTCACTGGCCGTCGTTTTACAACGTCGTGACTGGGAAAACC
CTGGCGTTACCCAACTTAATCGCCTTGCAGCACATCCCCCTTTCGCCAGCTGGCGTAATAGCGAAGAGGC
CCGCACCGATCGCCCTTCCCAACAGTTGCGCAGCCTGAATGGCGAATGG
[124 nt withheld, positions 5160-5283]
C
[91 nt withheld, positions 5285-5375]
A
[49 nt withheld, positions 5377-5425]
CCTTTGACGTTGGAGTCCACGTTCTTT
[37 nt withheld, positions 5453-5489]
ACCCTATCTCGGTCTATTCTTTTGATTTATAAGGGATTTTGCCGATTTCGGCCTATTGGTTAAAAAATGA
GCTGATTTAACAAAAATTTAACGCGAATTTTAACAAAATTCAGGGCGCAAGGGCTGCTAAAGGAAGCGGA
ACACGTAGAAAGCCAGTCCGCAGAAACGGTGCTGACCCCGGATGAATGTCAGCTACTGGGCTATCTGGAC
AAGGGAAAACGCAAGCGCAAAGAGAAAGCAGGTAGCTTGCAGTGGGCTTACATGGCGATAGCTAGACTGG
GCGGTTTTATGGACAGCAAGCGAACCGGAATTGCCAGCTGGGGCGCCCTCTGGTAAGGTTGGGAAGCCCT
GCAAAGTAAACTGGATGGCTTTCTTGCCGCCAAGGATCTGATGGCGCAGGGGATCAAGATCTGATCAAGA
GACAGGATGAGGATCGTTTCGCATGATTGAACAAGATGGATTGCACGCAGGTTCTCCGGCCGCTTGGGTG
GAGAGGCTATTCGGCTATGACTGGGCACAACAGACAATCGGCTGCTCTGATGCCGCCGTGTTCCGGCTGT
CAGCGCAGGGGCGCCCGGTTCTTTTTGTCAAGACCGACCTGTCCGGTGCCCTGAATGAACTGCAGGACGA
GGCAGCGCGGCTATCGTGGCTGGCCACGACGGGCGTTCCTTGCGCAGCTGTGCTCGACGTTGTCACTGAA
GCGGGAAGGGACTGGCTGCTATTGGGCGAAGTGCCGGGGCAGGATCTCCTGTCATCCCACCTTGCTCCTG
CCGAGAAAGTATCCATCATGGCTGATGCAATGCGGCGGCTGCATACGCTTGATCCGGCTACCTGCCCATT
CGACCACCAAGCGAAACATCGCATCGAGCGAGCACGTACTCGGATGGAAGCCGGTCTTGTCGATCAGGAT
GATCTGGACGAAGAGCATCAGGGGCTCGCGCCAGCCGAACTGTTCGCCAGGCTCAAGGCGCGCATGCCCG
ACGGCGAGGATCTCGTCGTGACCCATGGCGATGCCTGCTTGCCGAATATCATGGTGGAAAATGGCCGCTT
TTCTGGATTCATCGACTGTGGCCGGCTGGGTGTGGCGGACCGCTATCAGGACATAGCGTTGGCTACCCGT
GATATTGCTGAAGAGCTTGGCGGCGAATGGGCTGACCGCTTCCTCGTGCTTTACGGTATCGCCGCTCCCG
ATTCGCAGCGCATCGCCTTCTATCGCCTTCTTGACGAGTTCTTCTGAATTGAAAAAGGAAGAGTATGAGT
ATTCAACATTTCCGTGTCGCCCTTATTCCCTTTTTTGCGGCATTTTGCCTTCCTGTTTTTGCTCACCCAG
AAACGCTGGTGAAAGTAAAAGATGCTGAAGATCAGTTGGGTGCACGAGTGGGTTACATCGAACTGGATCT
CAACAGCGGTAAGATCCTTGAGAGTTTTCGCCCCGAAGAACGTTTTCCAATGATGAGCACTTTTAAAGTT
CTGCTATGTGGCGCGGTATTATCCCGTATTGACGCCGGGCAAGAGCAACTCGGTCGCCGCATACACTATT
CTCAGAATGACTTGGTTGAGTACTCACCAGTCACAGAAAAGCATCTTACGGATGGCATGACAGTAAGAGA
ATTATGCAGTGCTGCCATAACCATGAGTGATAACACTGCGGCCAACTTACTTCTGACAACGATCGGAGGA
CCGAAGGAGCTAACCGCTTTTTTGCACAACATGGGGGATCATGTAACTCGCCTTGATCGTTGGGAACCGG
AGCTGAATGAAGCCATACCAAACGACGAGCGTGACACCACGATGCCTGTAGCAATGGCAACAACGTTGCG
CAAACTATTAACTGGCGAACTACTTACTCTAGCTTCCCGGCAACAATTAATAGACTGGATGGAGGCGGAT
AAAGTTGCAGGACCACTTCTGCGCTCGGCCCTTCCGGCTGGCTGGTTTATTGCTGATAAATCTGGAGCCG
GTGAGCGTGGGTCTCGCGGTATCATTGCAGCACTGGGGCCAGATGGTAAGCCCTCCCGTATCGTAGTTAT
CTACACGACGGGGAGTCAGGCAACTATGGATGAACGAAATAGACAGATCGCTGAGATAGGTGCCTCACTG
ATTAAGCATTGGTAACTGTCAGACCAAGTTTACTCATATATACTTTAGATTGATTTAAAACTTCATTTTT
AATTTAAAAGGATCTAGGTGAAGATCCTTTTTGATAATCTCATGACCAAAATCCCTTAACGTGAGTTTTC
GTTCCACTGAGCGTCAGACCCCGTAGAAAAGATCAAAGGATCTTC
